>Addgene plasmid #170609 | p663-UBC-miniTurbo-V5-STK32B_IDG-K | addgene full sequence | sequence record 335814 | Addgene NGS Result
CACGGTGCGCCTCGCCACCCGCGACGACGTCCCCAGGGCCGTACGCACCCTCGCCGCCGCGTTCGCCGAC
TACCCCGCCACGCGCCACACCGTCGATCCGGACCGCCACATCGAGCGGGTCACCGAGCTGCAAGAACTCT
TCCTCACGCGCGTCGGGCTCGACATCGGCAAGGTGTGGGTCGCGGACGACGGCGCCGCGGTGGCGGTCTG
GACCACGCCGGAGAGCGTCGAAGCGGGGGCGGTGTTCGCCGAGATCGGCCCGCGCATGGCCGAGTTGAGC
GGTTCCCGGCTGGCCGCGCAGCAACAGATGGAAGGCCTCCTGGCGCCGCACCGGCCCAAGGAGCCCGCGT
GGTTCCTGGCCACCGTCGGCGTCTCGCCCGACCACCAGGGCAAGGGTCTGGGCAGCGCCGTCGTGCTCCC
CGGAGTGGAGGCGGCCGAGCGCGCCGGGGTGCCCGCCTTCCTGGAGACCTCCGCGCCCCGCAACCTCCCC
TTCTACGAGCGGCTCGGCTTCACCGTCACCGCCGACGTCGAGGTGCCCGAAGGACCGCGCACCTGGTGCA
TGACCCGCAAGCCCGGTGCCTGACGCCCGCCCCACGACCCGCAGCGCCCGACCGAAAGGAGCGCACGACC
CCATGCATCTCGAGGGCCCGGTACCTTTAAGACCAATGACTTACAAGGCAGCTGTAGATCTTAGCCACTT
TTTAAAAGAAAAGGGGGGACTGGAAGGGCTAGCTCACTCCCAACGAAGACAAGATCTGCTTTTTGCTTGT
ACTGGGTCTCTCTGGTTAGACCAGATCTGAGCCTGGGAGCTCTCTGGCTAACTAGGGAACCCACTGCTTA
AGCCTCAATAAAGCTTGCCTTGAGTGCTTCAAGTAGTGTGTGCCCGTCTGTTGTGTGACTCTGGTAACTA
GAGATCCCTCAGACCCTTTTAGTCAGTGTGGAAAATCTCTAGCAGTAGTAGTTCATGTCATCTTATTATT
CAGTATTTATAACTTGCAAAGAAATGAATATCAGAGAGTGAGAGGAACTTGTTTATTGCAGCTTATAATG
GTTACAAATAAAGCAATAGCATCACAAATTTCACAAATAAAGCATTTTTTTCACTGCATTCTAGTTGTGG
TTTGTCCAAACTCATCAATGTATCTTATCATGTCTGGCTCTAGCTATCCCGCCCCTAACTCCGCCCATCC
CGCCCCTAACTCCGCCCAGTTCCGCCCATTCTCCGCCCCATGGCTGACTAATTTTTTTTATTTATGCAGA
GGCCGAGGCCGCCTCGGCCTCTGAGCTATTCCAGAAGTAGTGAGGAGGCTTTTTTGGAGGCCTAGGGACG
TACCCAATTCGCCCTATAGTGAGTCGTATTACGCGCGCTCACTGGCCGTCGTTTTACAACGTCGTGACTG
GGAAAACCCTGGCGTTACCCAACTTAATCGCCTTGCAGCACATCCCCCTTTCGCCAGCTGGCGTAATAGC
GAAGAGGCCCGCACCGATCGCCCTTCCCAACAGTTGCGCAGCCTGAATGGCGAATGGG
[124 nt withheld, positions 1529-1652]
C
[91 nt withheld, positions 1654-1744]
A
[49 nt withheld, positions 1746-1794]
CCTTTGACGTTGGAGTCCACGTTCTTT
[37 nt withheld, positions 1822-1858]
ACCCTATCTCGGTCTATTCTTTTGATTTATAAGGGATTTTGCCGATTTCGGCCTATTGGTTAAAAAATGA
GCTGATTTAACAAAAATTTAACGCGAATTTTAACAAAATATTAACGCTTACAATTTAGGTGGCACTTTTC
GGGGAAATGTGCGCGGAACCCCTATTTGTTTATTTTTCTAAATACATTCAAATATGTATCCGCTCATGAG
ACAATAACCCTGATAAATGCTTCAATAATATTGAAAAAGGAAGAGTATGAGTATTCAACATTTCCGTGTC
GCCCTTATTCCCTTTTTTGCGGCATTTTGCCTTCCTGTTTTTGCTCACCCAGAAACGCTGGTGAAAGTAA
AAGATGCTGAAGATCAGTTGGGTGCACGAGTGGGTTACATCGAACTGGATCTCAACAGCGGTAAGATCCT
TGAGAGTTTTCGCCCCGAAGAACGTTTTCCAATGATGAGCACTTTTAAAGTTCTGCTATGTGGCGCGGTA
TTATCCCGTATTGACGCCGGGCAAGAGCAACTCGGTCGCCGCATACACTATTCTCAGAATGACTTGGTTG
AGTACTCACCAGTCACAGAAAAGCATCTTACGGATGGCATGACAGTAAGAGAATTATGCAGTGCTGCCAT
AACCATGAGTGATAACACTGCGGCCAACTTACTTCTGACAACGATCGGAGGACCGAAGGAGCTAACCGCT
TTTTTGCACAACATGGGGGATCATGTAACTCGCCTTGATCGTTGGGAACCGGAGCTGAATGAAGCCATAC
CAAACGACGAGCGTGACACCACGATGCCTGTAGCAATGGCAACAACGTTGCGCAAACTATTAACTGGCGA
ACTACTTACTCTAGCTTCCCGGCAACAATTAATAGACTGGATGGAGGCGGATAAAGTTGCAGGACCACTT
CTGCGCTCGGCCCTTCCGGCTGGCTGGTTTATTGCTGATAAATCTGGAGCCGGTGAGCGTGGGTCTCGCG
GTATCATTGCAGCACTGGGGCCAGATGGTAAGCCCTCCCGTATCGTAGTTATCTACACGACGGGGAGTCA
GGCAACTATGGATGAACGAAATAGACAGATCGCTGAGATAGGTGCCTCACTGATTAAGCATTGGTAACTG
TCAGACCAAGTTTACTCATATATACTTTAGATTGATTTAAAACTTCATTTTTAATTTAAAAGGATCTAGG
TGAAGATCCTTTTTGATAATCTCATGACCAAAATCCCTTAACGTGAGTTTTCGTTCCACTGAGCGTCAGA
CCCCGTAGAAAAGATCAAAGGATCTTCTTGAGATCCTTTTTTTCTGCGCGTAATCTGCTGCTTGCAAACA
AAAAAACCACCGCTACCAGCGGTGGTTTGTTTGCCGGATCAAGAGCTACCAACTCTTTTTCCGAAGGTAA
CTGGCTTCAGCAGAGCGCAGATACCAAATACTGTTCTTCTAGTGTAGCCGTAGTTAGGCCACCACTTCAA
GAACTCTGTAGCACCGCCTACATACCTCGCTCTGCTAATCCTGTTACCAGTGGCTGCTGCCAGTGGCGAT
AAGTCGTGTCTTACCGGGTTGGACTCAAGACGATAGTTACCGGATAAGGCGCAGCGGTCGGGCTGAACGG
GGGGTTCGTGCACACAGCCCAGCTTGGAGCGAACGACCTACACCGAACTGAGATACCTACAGCGTGAGCT
ATGAGAAAGCGCCACGCTTCCCGAAGGGAGAAAGGCGGACAGGTATCCGGTAAGCGGCAGGGTCGGAACA
GGAGAGCGCACGAGGGAGCTTCCAGGGGGAAACGCCTGGTATCTTTATAGTCCTGTCGGGTTTCGCCACC
TCTGACTTGAGCGTCGATTTTTGTGATGCTCGTCAGGGGGGCGGAGCCTATGGAAAAACGCCAGCAACGC
GGCCTTTTTACGGTTCCTGGCCTTTTGCTGGCCTTTTGCTCACATGTTCTTTCCTGCGTTATCCCCTGAT
TCTGTGGATAACCGTATTACCGCCTTTGAGTGAGCTGATACCGCTCGCCGCAGCCGAACGACCGAGCGCA
GCGAGTCAGTGAGCGAGGAAGCGGAAGAGCGCCCAATACGCAAACCGCCTCTCCCCGCGCGTTGGCCGAT
TCATTAATGCAGCTGGCACGACAGGTTTCCCGACTGGAAAGCGGGCAGTGAGCGCAACGCAATTAATGTG
AGTTAGCTCACTCATTAGGCACCCCAGGCTTTACACTTTATGCTTCCGGCTCGTATGTTGTGTGGAATTG
TGAGCGGATAACAATTTCACACAGGAAACAGCTATGACCATGATTACGCCAAGCGCGCAATTAACCCTCA
CTAAAGGGAACAAAAGCTGGAGCTGCAAGCTTAATGTAGTCTTATGCAATACTCTTGTAGTCTTGCAACA
TGGTAACGATGAGTTAGCAACATGCCTTACAAGGAGAGAAAAAGCACCGTGCATGCCGATTGGTGGAAGT
AAGGTGGTACGATCGTGCCTTATTAGGAAGGCAACAGACGGGTCTGACATGGATTGGACGAACCACTGAA
TTGCCGCATTGCAGAGATATTGTATTTAAGTGCCTAGCTCGATACATAAACGGGTCTCTCTGGTTAGACC
AGATCTGAGCCTGGGAGCTCTCTGGCTAACTAGGGAACCCACTGCTTAAGCCTCAATAAAGCTTGCCTTG
AGTGCTTCAAGTAGTGTGTGCCCGTCTGTTGTGTGACTCTGGTAACTAGAGATCCCTCAGACCCTTTTAG
TCAGTGTGGAAAATCTCTAGCAGTGGCGCCCGAACAGGGACTTGAAAGCGAAAGGGAAACCAGAGGAGCT
CTCTCGACGCAGGACTCGGCTTGCTGAAGCGCGCACGGCAAGAGGCGAGGGGCGGCGACTGGTGAGTACG
CCAAAAATTTTGACTAGCGGAGGCTAGAAGGAGAGAGATGGGTGCGAGAGCGTCAGTATTAAGCGGGGGA
GAATTAGATCGCGATGGGAAAAAATTCGGTTAAGGCCAGGGGGAAAGAAAAAATATAAATTAAAACATAT
AGTATGGGCAAGCAGGGAGCTAGAACGATTCGCAGTTAATCCTGGCCTGTTAGAAACATCAGAAGGCTGT
AGACAAATACTGGGACAGCTACAACCATCCCTTCAGACAGGATCAGAAGAACTTAGATCATTATATAATA
CAGTAGCAACCCTCTATTGTGTGCATCAAAGGATAGAGATAAAAGACACCAAGGAAGCTTTAGACAAGAT
AGAGGAAGAGCAAAACAAAAGTAAGACCACCGCACAGCAAGCGGCCGCTGATCTTCAGACCTGGAGGAGG
AGATATGAGGGACAATTGGAGAAGTGAATTATATAAATATAAAGTAGTAAAAATTGAACCATTAGGAGTA
GCACCCACCAAGGCAAAGAGAAGAGTGGTGCAGAGAGAAAAAAGAGCAGTGGGAATAGGAGCTTTGTTCC
TTGGGTTCTTGGGAGCAGCAGGAAGCACTATGGGCGCAGCGTCAATGACGCTGACGGTACAGGCCAGACA
ATTATTGTCTGGTATAGTGCAGCAGCAGAACAATTTGCTGAGGGCTATTGAGGCGCAACAGCATCTGTTG
CAACTCACAGTCTGGGGCATCAAGCAGCTCCAGGCAAGAATCCTGGCTGTGGAAAGATACCTAAAGGATC
AACAGCTCCTGGGGATTTGGGGTTGCTCTGGAAAACTCATTTGCACCACTGCTGTGCCTTGGAATGCTAG
TTGGAGTAATAAATCTCTGGAACAGATTTGGAATCACACGACCTGGATGGAGTGGGACAGAGAAATTAAC
AATTACACAAGCTTAATACACTCCTTAATTGAAGAATCGCAAAACCAGCAAGAAAAGAATGAACAAGAAT
TATTGGAATTAGATAAATGGGCAAGTTTGTGGAATTGGTTTAACATAACAAATTGGCTGTGGTATATAAA
ATTATTCATAATGATAGTAGGAGGCTTGGTAGGTTTAAGAATAGTTTTTGCTGTACTTTCTATAGTGAAT
AGAGTTAGGCAGGGATATTCACCATTATCGTTTCAGACCCACCTCCCAACCCCGAGGGGACCCGACAGGC
CCGAAGGAATAGAAGAAGAAGGTGGAGAGAGAGACAGAGACAGATCCATTCGATTAGTGAACGGATCTCG
ACGGTATCGGTTAACTTTTAAAAGAAAAGGGGGGATTGGGGGGTACAGTGCAGGGGAAAGAATAGTAGAC
ATAATAGCAACAGACATACAAACTAAAGAATTACAAAAACAAATTACAAAATTCAAAATTTTATCGTCCA
GTGTGGTGGAATTCTGCAGATATCACAACTTTGTATAGAAAAGTTGGCCTCCGCGCCGGGTTTTGGCGCC
TCCCGCGGGCGCCCCCCTCCTCACGGCGAGCGCTGCCACGTCAGACGAAGGGCGCAGCGAGCGTCCTGAT
CCTTCCGCCCGGACGCTCAGGACAGCGGCCCGCTGCTCATAAGACTCGGCCTTAGAACCCCAGTATCAGC
AGAAGGACATTTTAGGACGGGACTTGGGTGACTCTAGGGCACTGGTTTTCTTTCCAGAGAGCGGAACAGG
CGAGGAAAAGTAGTCCCTTCTCGGCGATTCTGCGGAGGGATCTCCGTGGGGCGGTGAACGCCGATGATTA
TATAAGGACGCGCCGGGTGTGGCACAGCTAGTTCCGTCGCAGCCGGGATTTGGGTCGCGGTTCTTGTTTG
TGGATCGCTGTGATCGTCACTTGGTGAGTAGCGGGCTGCTGGGCTGGCCGGGGCTTTCGTGGCCGCCGGG
CCGCTCGGTGGGACGGAAGCGTGTGGAGAGACCGCCAAGGGCTGTAGTCTGGGTCCGCGAGCAAGGTTGC
CCTGAACTGGGGGTTGGGGGGAGCGCAGCAAAATGGCGGCTGTTCCCGAGTCTTGAATGGAAGACGCTTG
TGAGGCGGGCTGTGAGGTCGTTGAAACAAGGTGGGGGGCATGGTGGGCGGCAAGAACCCAAGGTCTTGAG
GCCTTCGCTAATGCGGGAAAGCTCTTATTCGGGTGAGATGGGCTGGGGCACCATCTGGGGACCCTGACGT
GAAGTTTGTCACTGACTGGAGAACTCGGTTTGTCGTCTGTTGCGGGGGCGGCAGTTATGGCGGTGCCGTT
GGGCAGTGCACCCGTACCTTTGGGAGCGCGCGCCCTCGTCGTGTCGTGACGTCACCCGTTCTGTTGGCTT
ATAATGCAGGGTGGGGCCACCTGCCGGTAGGTGTGCGGTAGGCTTTTCTCCGTCGCAGGACGCAGGGTTC
GGGCCTAGGGTAGGCTCTCCTGAATCGACAGGCGCCGGACCTCTGGTGAGGGGAGGGATAAGTGAGGCGT
CAGTTTCTTTGGTCGGTTTTATGTACCTATCTTCTTAAGTAGCTGAAGCTCCGGTTTTGAACTATGCGCT
CGGGGTTGGCGAGTGTGTTTTGTGAAGTTTTTTAGGCACCTTTTGAAATGTAATCATTTGGGTCAATATG
TAATTTTCAGTGTTAGACTAGTAAATTGTCCGCTAAATTCTGGCCGTTTTTGGCTTTTTTGTTAGACGGC
CAACTTTTGTATACAAAGTGGGCCACCATGGGAATCCCGCTGCTGAACGCTAAACAGATTCTGGGACAGC
TGGACGGCGGGAGCGTGGCAGTCCTGCCTGTGGTCGACTCCACCAATCAGTACCTGCTGGATCGAATCGG
CGAGCTGAAGAGTGGGGATGCTTGCATTGCAGAATATCAGCAGGCAGGGAGAGGAAGCAGAGGGAGGAAA
TGGTTCTCTCCTTTTGGAGCTAACCTGTACCTGAGTATGTTTTGGCGCCTGAAGCGGGGACCAGCAGCAA
TCGGCCTGGGCCCGGTCATCGGAATTGTCATGGCAGAAGCGCTGCGAAAGCTGGGAGCAGACAAGGTGCG
AGTCAAATGGCCCAATGACCTGTATCTGCAGGATAGAAAGCTGGCAGGCATCCTGGTGGAGCTGGCCGGA
ATAACAGGCGATGCTGCACAGATCGTCATTGGCGCCGGGATTAACGTGGCTATGAGGCGCGTGGAGGAAA
GCGTGGTCAATCAGGGCTGGATCACACTGCAGGAAGCAGGGATTAACCTGGACAGGAATACTCTGGCCGC
TATGCTGATCCGAGAGCTGCGGGCAGCCCTGGAACTGTTCGAGCAGGAAGGCCTGGCTCCATATCTGTCA
CGGTGGGAGAAGCTGGATAACTTCATCAATAGACCCGTGAAGCTGATCATTGGGGACAAAGAGATTTTCG
GGATTAGCCGGGGGATTGATAAACAGGGAGCCCTGCTGCTGGAACAGGACGGAGTTATCAAACCCTGGAT
GGGCGGAGAAATCAGTCTGCGGTCTGCCGAAAAGGCTAGCGGCAAGCCCATCCCCAACCCCCTGCTGGGC
CTGGACAGCACCACAAGTTTGTACAAAAAAGCAGGCTCCACCATGGGCGGGAACCACTCCCACAAGCCCC
CCGTGTTTGACGAGAATGAGGAAGTCAACTTTGACCATTTTCAGATTCTGCGGGCCATTGGTAAAGGGAG
TTTTGGAAAGGTATGCATCGTGCAGAAGCGAGACACTAAGAAAATGTATGCAATGAAGTACATGAACAAG
CAGAAGTGCATCGAGAGGGATGAGGTTCGGAATGTTTTCCGGGAGCTGCAGATCATGCAAGGGCTGGAGC
ACCCCTTCCTGGTCAATCTGTGGTACTCCTTCCAGGATGAGGAGGACATGTTCATGGTGGTGGACCTGCT
CCTGGGAGGCGACCTGCGCTACCATCTGCAGCAGAATGTGCATTTCACAGAGGGGACTGTGAAACTCTAC
ATCTGTGAGCTGGCACTGGCCCTGGAGTATCTTCAGAGGTACCACATCATCCACAGAGACATCAAGCCAG
ACAATATCCTGCTGGATGAACACGGACATGTTCACATTACAGACTTCAACATAGCGACGGTAGTGAAAGG
AGCAGAAAGGGCTTCCTCCATGGCTGGCACCAAGCCCTACATGGCTCCAGAAGTATTCCAGGTGTACATG
GACGGAGGCCCCGGATACTCGTACCCTGTCGACTGGTGGTCCCTGGGCATCACAGCCTATGAGCTGCTGC
GGGGCTGGAGGCCGTACGAAATCCACTCGGTCACGCCCATCGATGAAATCCTCAACATGTTCAAGGTGGA
GCGTGTCCACTACTCCTCCACGTGGTGCAAGGGGATGGTGGCCCTGCTGAGGAAGCTCCTGACCAAGGAT
CCTGAGAGCCGCGTGTCCAGCCTTCATGACATACAGAGCGTGCCCTACTTGGCCGACATGAACTGGGACG
CGGTGTTCAAGAAGGCACTGATGCCCGGCTTTGTGCCCAATAAAGGGAGGTTGAACTGCGATCCCACATT
TGAGCTTGAAGAGATGATTCTAGAATCCAAGCCACTTCACAAAAAGAAGAAGCGATTGGCAAAGAACAGA
TCCAGGGATGGCACAAAGGACAGCTGCCCGCTGAATGGACACCTGCAGCACTGTTTGGAGACTGTCCGGG
AGGAATTCATCATATTCAACAGAGAGAAGCTCAGGAGGCAGCAGGGACAGGGCAGCCAGCTCTTGGACAC
CGACAGCCGAGGGGGAGGCCAGGCCCAAAGCAAGCTCCAGGACGGGTGCAACAACAACCTCCTCACCCAC
ACCTGCACCCGTGGCTGCAGCAGCTAGGACCCAGCTTTCTTGTACAAAGTGGTGATATCCAGCACAGTGG
CGGCCGCTCGACAATCAACCTCTGGATTACAAAATTTGTGAAAGATTGACTGGTATTCTTAACTATGTTG
CTCCTTTTACGCTATGTGGATACGCTGCTTTAATGCCTTTGTATCATGCTATTGCTTCCCGTATGGCTTT
CATTTTCTCCTCCTTGTATAAATCCTGGTTGCTGTCTCTTTATGAGGAGTTGTGGCCCGTTGTCAGGCAA
CGTGGCGTGGTGTGCACTGTGTTTGCTGACGCAACCCCCACTGGTTGGGGCATTGCCACCACCTGTCAGC
TCCTTTCCGGGACTTTCGCTTTCCCCCTCCCTATTGCCACGGCGGAACTCATCGCCGCCTGCCTTGCCCG
CTGCTGGACAGGGGCTCGGCTGTTGGGCACTGACAATTCCGTGGTGTTGTCGGGGAAGCTGACGTCCTTT
CCATGGCTGCTCGCCTGTGTTGCCACCTGGATTCTGCGCGGGACGTCCTTCTGCTACGTCCCTTCGGCCC
TCAATCCAGCGGACCTTCCTTCCCGCGGCCTGCTGCCGGCTCTGCGGCCTCTTCCGCGTCTTCGCCTTCG
CCCTCAGACGAGTCGGATCTCCCTTTGGGCCGCCTCCCCGCCTGGAATTCTACCGGGTAGGGGAGGCGCT
TTTCCCAAGGCAGTCTGGAGCATGCGCTTTAGCAGCCCCGCTGGGCACTTGGCGCTACACAAGTGGCCTC
TGGCCTCGCACACATTCCACATCCACCGGTAGGCGCCAACCGGCTCCGTTCTTTGGTGGCCCCTTCGCGC
CACCTTCTACTCCTCCCCTAGTCAGGAAGTTCCCCCCCGCCCCGCAGCTCGCGTCGTGCAGGACGTGACA
AATGGAAGTAGCACGTCTCACTAGTCTCGTGCAGATGGACAGCACCGCTGAGCAATGGAAGCGGGTAGGC
CTTTGGGGCAGCGGCCAATAGCAGCTTTGCTCCTTCGCTTTCTGGGCTCAGAGGCTGGGAAGGGGTGGGT
CCGGGGGCGGGCTCAGGGGCGGGCTCAGGGGCGGGGCGGGCGCCCGAAGGTCCTCCGGAGGCCCGGCATT
CTGCACGCTTCAAAAGCGCACGTCTGCCGCGCTGTTCTCCTCTTCCTCATCTCCGGGCCTTTCGACCTGC
AGCCCAAGCTTACCATGACCGAGTACAAGCC
Features (pLannotate 1.2.2; 32 found; start..end, strand, type, name):
    651..788     +  CDS            nef (fragment): NEF_HV1LA - Experimental evidence at protein level: Swiss-Prot protein existence level 1. Extracellular Nef protein targets CD4(+) T-lymphocytes for apoptosis by interacting with CXCR4 surface receptors. From Human immunodeficiency virus type 1 group M subtype B (isolate Lai) (HIV-1).
    774..954     +  LTR            5' LTR (truncated): truncated 5' long terminal repeat (LTR) from HIV-1
   1026..1147    +  polyA_signal   SV40 poly(A) signal: SV40 polyadenylation signal
   1187..1322    +  rep_origin     SV40 ori: SV40 origin of replication
   1343..1361    -  promoter       T7 promoter: promoter for bacteriophage T7 RNA polymerase
   1369..1524    +  CDS            lacZα (fragment): LacZα fragment of β-galactosidase; lacZ fragment
   1529..1957    +  rep_origin     f1 ori (sequence partly withheld): f1 bacteriophage origin of replication; arrow indicates direction of (+) strand synthesis
   2010..2114    +  promoter       AmpR promoter: bla
   2115..2975    +  CDS            AmpR: β-lactamase; bla; confers resistance to ampicillin, carbenicillin, and related antibiotics
   3146..3734    +  rep_origin     ori: high-copy-number ColE1/pMB1/pBR322/pUC origin of replication
   3917..4009    +  CDS            lacI (fragment): lac repressor; lacI; The lac repressor binds to the lac operator to inhibit transcription in E. coli. This inhibition can be relieved by adding lactose or isopropyl-β-D-thiogalactopyranoside (IPTG).
   4022..4043    +  protein_bind   CAP binding site: CAP binding activates transcription in the presence of cAMP. E. coli catabolite activator protein
   4058..4088    +  promoter       lac promoter: promoter for the E. coli lac operon
   4092..4114    +  protein_bind   lac operator (fragment): The lac repressor binds to the lac operator to inhibit transcription in E. coli. This inhibition can be relieved by adding lactose or isopropyl-β-D-thiogalactopyranoside (IPTG). lac repressor encoded by lacI
   4157..4175    +  promoter       T3 promoter: promoter for bacteriophage T3 RNA polymerase
   4203..4429    +  promoter       RSV promoter: Rous sarcoma virus enhancer/promoter
   4430..4610    +  LTR            5' LTR (truncated): truncated 5' long terminal repeat (LTR) from HIV-1
   4657..4782    +  misc_feature   HIV-1 Ψ: packaging signal of human immunodeficiency virus type 1
   4766..5129    +  CDS            HIV-1 gag (fragment): gag protein from human immunodeficiency virus 1; gag
   5275..5508    +  misc_feature   RRE: The Rev response element (RRE) of HIV-1 allows for Rev-dependent mRNA export from the nucleus to the cytoplasm.
   5885..5985    +  CDS            Rev (fragment): human immunodeficiency virus 1 (HIV-1) Rev protein; rev; enhances nuclear export of unspliced and incompletely spliced viral mRNAs
   6004..6120    +  misc_feature   cPPT/CTS: central polypurine tract and central termination sequence of HIV-1
   6154..6174    +  protein_bind   attB4: mutant version of attB; core recombination site for the Gateway® BP reaction BP Clonase™
   6174..7385    +  promoter       UbC promoter: human ubiquitin C promoter
   7389..7407    -  protein_bind   attB5 (fragment): mutant version of attB; core recombination site for the Gateway® BP reaction BP Clonase™
   7422..8192    +  CDS            miniTurbo: N-terminally truncated mutant of the E. coli biotin ligase BioID engineered for improved catalytic efficiency (Branon et al., 2018)
   8241..8265    +  protein_bind   attB1: mutant version of attB; recombination site for the Gateway® BP reaction BP Clonase™
   8271..9479    +  CDS            STK32A: ST32A_HUMAN - Also known as YANK1. Experimental evidence at protein level: Swiss-Prot protein existence level 1. From Homo sapiens (Human).
   9517..9541    -  protein_bind   attB2: mutant version of attB; recombination site for the Gateway® BP reaction BP Clonase™
   9571..10159   +  misc_feature   WPRE: woodchuck hepatitis virus posttranscriptional regulatory element
  10173..10672   +  promoter       PGK promoter: mouse phosphoglycerate kinase 1 promoter
  10693..583     +  CDS            PuroR (across the origin): puromycin N-acetyltransferase; pac from Streptomyces alboniger; confers resistance to puromycin
