[The description below was written by a language model from this plasmid's Addgene catalogue record and pLannotate feature annotations shown in this document.]
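Description:
p663-UBC-miniTurbo-V5-STK32B_IDG-K is a lentiviral mammalian expression clone built by multisite Gateway recombination into the pDest663 backbone. It was made as part of the Illuminating the Druggable Genome effort on understudied kinases. It is propagated in E. coli through a ColE1/pUC-type origin with ampicillin resistance (the catalogue nevertheless lists it as low copy), and it also carries an f1 origin and an SV40 origin. The viral portion follows a third-generation layout. An RSV promoter drives a truncated HIV-1 5' LTR, followed by the Ψ packaging signal with a gag fragment, the RRE for Rev-dependent export of the genomic RNA, and the cPPT/CTS. A second truncated LTR lies downstream of the payload and is followed by an SV40 polyadenylation signal.

The payload sits between these elements, and its modules are separated by attB4, attB5, attB1 and attB2 scars from the Gateway assembly. The human ubiquitin C promoter drives miniTurbo, an engineered, N-terminally truncated biotin ligase, fused to the N terminus of the human kinase STK32B (YANK2). The catalogue describes a V5 epitope in this N-terminal tag, but the feature table does not annotate it separately. The automated annotation labels the kinase reading frame as STK32A (YANK1). This probably reflects a best match to a close paralogue rather than a different insert, although the record alone cannot settle the point. A WPRE follows the fusion to enhance transcript expression, and a mouse PGK promoter then drives puromycin N-acetyltransferase for selecting transduced cells. The construct is intended for stable expression of the tagged kinase, so that nearby proteins are biotinylated and then identified by proteomics to map proximity networks.
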