Addgene plasmid #170609: p663-UBC-miniTurbo-V5-STK32B_IDG-K
Purpose: Gateway destination clone of STK32B (human) tagged with N-terminal miniTurbo-V5 for generating protein-proximity networks using proximity-dependent biotinylation proteomics
Depositing lab: Ben Major. Depositing organization: Washington University in Saint Louis.
Backbone
  Vector backbone: pDest663
  Backbone manufacturer: PEL
  Backbone size w/o insert (bp): 9019
  Vector type: Mammalian Expression, Lentiviral ; Gateway Destination
  Selectable markers: Puromycin
Growth in bacteria
  Bacterial resistance: Ampicillin, 100 μg/mL
  Growth temperature: 30°C
  Growth strain: NEB Stable
  Copy number: Low Copy
Gene/Insert
  Gene/Insert name: miniTurbo-V5-STK32B (alt name: miniTurbo-V5)
  Species: H. sapiens (human)
  Entrez Gene: STK32B (a.k.a. UNQ3003/PRO9744, HSA250839, STK32, STKG6, YANK2)
  Promoter: Ubiquitin
  Tag / fusion protein: miniTurbo-V5 (N terminal on insert)
  Cloning method: Gateway Cloning
  Sequencing primers: 5′ TGAAGCTCCGGTTTTGAACT; 3′ AATAGACCCGTGAAGCTGATC
Terms and licenses: Academic/Nonprofit Terms; Industry Terms: Not Available to Industry
Depositor comments: These plasmids were generated as part of the Illuminating the Druggable Genome (IDG) program sponsored by the NIH Common Fund. The goal of this program is to identify, gather, and distribute information and resources for proteins that currently are not well-studied yet belong to commonly drug-targeted protein families: protein kinases, non-olfactory G-protein coupled receptors (GPCRs), and ion channels. The IDG program is designed to develop fundamental research tools for understudied proteins, elucidate their function, and disseminate the IDG-related resources and data to the greater scientific community. These lentiviral gateway destination plasmids were generated, as part of the Kinase-Data and Resource Generating Center (DRGC), using the single fragment or multisite gateway cloning technology. They were used for generating proteomics-based protein-interaction and protein-proximity networks that can be accessed through the kinase-DRGC website https://darkkinome.org/. Each plasmid has either an N- or C-terminal fusion protein (Flag/ V5/V5-miniTurbo/V5-TurboID/miniTurbo-V5/TurboID-V5) tagged understudied kinase driven under either a CMV or Ubiquitin (UBC) promoter. All inserts in the pENTR plasmids used to generate the deposited destination plasmids were end-sequenced and insert size validated prior to multi-site gateway cloning. The combined insert size of the single fragment or three fragment destination plasmids were confirmed by restriction digestion (BsrGI, and EcoRV for pDest667; BsrGI, EcoRV, and BstZ17I for pDest663; and BsrGI for pHAGE) and all plasmids were partially sequenced to ensure in-frame ORFs and fusion tags.
How to cite: p663-UBC-miniTurbo-V5-STK32B_IDG-K was a gift from Ben Major (Addgene plasmid # 170609 ; http://n2t.net/addgene:170609 ; RRID:Addgene_170609)
